Addgene plasmid #250269: pJC2738 - pHR-EF1A-DD-3xFLAG-FBXO31(D334N)-IRES-GFP
Purpose: Inducible expression of FBXO31(D334N) with the shield degron system.
Depositing lab: Jacob Corn. Depositing organization: ETH Zurich (Swiss Federal Institute of Technology). Publication: C-terminal amides mark proteins for degradation via SCF-FBXO31. Muhar MF, Farnung J, Cernakova M, Hofmann R, Henneberg LT, Pfleiderer MM, Denoth-Lippuner A, Kalcic F, Nievergelt AS, Peters Al-Bayati M, Sidiropoulos ND, Beier V, Mann M, Jessberger S, Jinek M, Schulman BA, Bode JW, Corn JE. Nature. 2025 Feb;638(8050):519-527. doi: 10.1038/s41586-024-08475-w. PubMed 39880951.
Backbone
  Vector backbone: pHR
  Vector type: Mammalian Expression, Lentiviral
Growth in bacteria
  Bacterial resistance: Ampicillin, 100 μg/mL
  Growth temperature: 37°C
  Growth strain: NEB Stable
  Copy number: High Copy
Gene/Insert
  Gene/Insert name: FBXO31
  Species: H. sapiens (human)
  Mutation: D334N
  Entrez Gene: FBXO31 (a.k.a. FBX14, FBXO14, Fbx31, MRT45, pp2386)
  Promoter: EF-1a
  Tag / fusion protein: DD-3xFLAG (N terminal on insert)
  Cloning method: Unknown
Terms and licenses: Academic/Nonprofit Terms; Industry Terms: Not Available to Industry
How to cite: pJC2738 - pHR-EF1A-DD-3xFLAG-FBXO31(D334N)-IRES-GFP was a gift from Jacob Corn (Addgene plasmid # 250269 ; http://n2t.net/addgene:250269 ; RRID:Addgene_250269)
