[The description below was written by a language model from this plasmid's Addgene catalogue record and pLannotate feature annotations shown in this document.]
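Description:
pJC2738 (pHR-EF1A-DD-3xFLAG-FBXO31(D334N)-IRES-GFP) is a lentiviral mammalian expression plasmid on the pHR backbone, made for ligand-controlled expression of a point mutant of human FBXO31, the substrate-recognition F-box subunit of an SCF ubiquitin ligase. It is maintained in E. coli at high copy through a ColE1/pUC-type origin with ampicillin selection, and also carries an f1 origin. The transfer cassette has an RSV promoter driving a truncated HIV-1 5' LTR, followed by the Ψ packaging signal, a gag fragment, the RRE for Rev-dependent export and the cPPT/CTS. It is closed by a second truncated LTR and an SV40 polyadenylation signal. This layout means virus production depends on packaging and envelope functions supplied in trans.

Within the provirus, the human EF-1α promoter drives a single open reading frame. It consists of the FKBP12 L106P destabilization domain (DD), a 3xFLAG epitope and FBXO31 carrying the D334N substitution, and the cassette is flanked by Gateway attB1 and attB2 sites. The DD directs the fusion to rapid degradation unless the ligand Shield1 is added, so protein level can be tuned post-translationally, while the FLAG tag allows detection or pulldown. A WPRE downstream enhances transcript expression.

The name indicates an IRES-GFP reporter, but the feature table of the sequenced plasmid annotates neither an IRES nor GFP. Instead, it shows a mouse PGK promoter driving NeoR/KanR after the WPRE, which would give G418 selection of transduced cells. This discrepancy should be checked against the sequence before relying on either marker. The record does not state the functional effect of D334N.
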