Features (pLannotate 1.2.2; 34 found; start..end, strand, type, name):
      1..589     +  rep_origin     ori: high-copy-number ColE1/pMB1/pBR322/pUC origin of replication
    772..864     +  CDS            lacI (fragment): lac repressor; lacI; The lac repressor binds to the lac operator to inhibit transcription in E. coli. This inhibition can be relieved by adding lactose or isopropyl-β-D-thiogalactopyranoside (IPTG).
    877..898     +  protein_bind   CAP binding site: CAP binding activates transcription in the presence of cAMP. E. coli catabolite activator protein
    913..943     +  promoter       lac promoter: promoter for the E. coli lac operon
    947..969     +  protein_bind   lac operator (fragment): The lac repressor binds to the lac operator to inhibit transcription in E. coli. This inhibition can be relieved by adding lactose or isopropyl-β-D-thiogalactopyranoside (IPTG). lac repressor encoded by lacI
   1012..1030    +  promoter       T3 promoter: promoter for bacteriophage T3 RNA polymerase
   1058..1284    +  promoter       RSV promoter: Rous sarcoma virus enhancer/promoter
   1285..1465    +  LTR            5' LTR (truncated): truncated 5' long terminal repeat (LTR) from HIV-1
   1512..1637    +  misc_feature   HIV-1 Ψ: packaging signal of human immunodeficiency virus type 1
   1621..1984    +  CDS            HIV-1 gag (fragment): gag protein from human immunodeficiency virus 1; gag
   2130..2363    +  misc_feature   RRE: The Rev response element (RRE) of HIV-1 allows for Rev-dependent mRNA export from the nucleus to the cytoplasm.
   2740..2840    +  CDS            Rev (fragment): human immunodeficiency virus 1 (HIV-1) Rev protein; rev; enhances nuclear export of unspliced and incompletely spliced viral mRNAs
   2859..2975    +  misc_feature   cPPT/CTS: central polypurine tract and central termination sequence of HIV-1
   3009..3033    +  protein_bind   attB1: mutant version of attB; recombination site for the Gateway® BP reaction BP Clonase™
   3048..3066    +  enhancer       CMV enhancer (fragment): human cytomegalovirus immediate early enhancer
   3091..3157    +  CDS            small t antigen (fragment): SV40 (simian virus 40) small t antigen
   3164..4342    +  promoter       EF-1α promoter: strong constitutive promoter for human elongation factor EF-1α
   4359..4377    +  promoter       T7 promoter: promoter for bacteriophage T7 RNA polymerase
   4428..4751    +  CDS            DD: destabilization domain that can be stabilized by Shield1 in the ProteoTuner™ system L106P mutant of FKBP12
   4770..4835    +  CDS            3xFLAG: three tandem FLAG® epitope tags, followed by an enterokinase cleavage site
   4866..6482    +  CDS            FBXO31: FBX31_HUMAN - Also known as FBX14, FBX31. Experimental evidence at protein level: Swiss-Prot protein existence level 1. Component of some SCF (SKP1-cullin-F-box) protein ligase complex that plays a central role in G1 arrest following DNA damage. Specifically recognizes phosphorylated cyclin-D1 (CCND1), promoting its ubiquitination and degradation by the proteasome, resulting in G1 arrest. May act as a tumor suppressor. From Homo sapiens (Human).
   6491..6515    -  protein_bind   attB2: mutant version of attB; recombination site for the Gateway® BP reaction BP Clonase™
   6546..7134    +  misc_feature   WPRE: woodchuck hepatitis virus posttranscriptional regulatory element
   7185..7684    +  promoter       PGK promoter: mouse phosphoglycerate kinase 1 promoter
   7698..8501    +  CDS            NeoR/KanR: aminoglycoside phosphotransferase from Tn5; aph(3')-II (or nptII); confers resistance to neomycin, kanamycin, and G418 (Geneticin®)
   8575..8712    +  CDS            nef (fragment): NEF_HV1LA - Experimental evidence at protein level: Swiss-Prot protein existence level 1. Extracellular Nef protein targets CD4(+) T-lymphocytes for apoptosis by interacting with CXCR4 surface receptors. From Human immunodeficiency virus type 1 group M subtype B (isolate Lai) (HIV-1).
   8698..8878    +  LTR            5' LTR (truncated): truncated 5' long terminal repeat (LTR) from HIV-1
   8950..9071    +  polyA_signal   SV40 poly(A) signal: SV40 polyadenylation signal
   9111..9246    +  rep_origin     SV40 ori: SV40 origin of replication
   9267..9285    -  promoter       T7 promoter: promoter for bacteriophage T7 RNA polymerase
   9293..9448    +  CDS            lacZα (fragment): LacZα fragment of β-galactosidase; lacZ fragment
   9453..9881    +  rep_origin     f1 ori (sequence partly withheld): f1 bacteriophage origin of replication; arrow indicates direction of (+) strand synthesis
   9934..10038   +  promoter       AmpR promoter: bla
  10039..10899   +  CDS            AmpR: β-lactamase; bla; confers resistance to ampicillin, carbenicillin, and related antibiotics
>Addgene plasmid #250269 | pJC2738 - pHR-EF1A-DD-3xFLAG-FBXO31(D334N)-IRES-GFP | addgene full sequence | sequence record 497440 | Addgene NGS Result
TTGAGATCCTTTTTTTCTGCGCGTAATCTGCTGCTTGCAAACAAAAAAACCACCGCTACCAGCGGTGGTT
TGTTTGCCGGATCAAGAGCTACCAACTCTTTTTCCGAAGGTAACTGGCTTCAGCAGAGCGCAGATACCAA
ATACTGTTCTTCTAGTGTAGCCGTAGTTAGGCCACCACTTCAAGAACTCTGTAGCACCGCCTACATACCT
CGCTCTGCTAATCCTGTTACCAGTGGCTGCTGCCAGTGGCGATAAGTCGTGTCTTACCGGGTTGGACTCA
AGACGATAGTTACCGGATAAGGCGCAGCGGTCGGGCTGAACGGGGGGTTCGTGCACACAGCCCAGCTTGG
AGCGAACGACCTACACCGAACTGAGATACCTACAGCGTGAGCTATGAGAAAGCGCCACGCTTCCCGAAGG
GAGAAAGGCGGACAGGTATCCGGTAAGCGGCAGGGTCGGAACAGGAGAGCGCACGAGGGAGCTTCCAGGG
GGAAACGCCTGGTATCTTTATAGTCCTGTCGGGTTTCGCCACCTCTGACTTGAGCGTCGATTTTTGTGAT
GCTCGTCAGGGGGGCGGAGCCTATGGAAAAACGCCAGCAACGCGGCCTTTTTACGGTTCCTGGCCTTTTG
CTGGCCTTTTGCTCACATGTTCTTTCCTGCGTTATCCCCTGATTCTGTGGATAACCGTATTACCGCCTTT
GAGTGAGCTGATACCGCTCGCCGCAGCCGAACGACCGAGCGCAGCGAGTCAGTGAGCGAGGAAGCGGAAG
AGCGCCCAATACGCAAACCGCCTCTCCCCGCGCGTTGGCCGATTCATTAATGCAGCTGGCACGACAGGTT
TCCCGACTGGAAAGCGGGCAGTGAGCGCAACGCAATTAATGTGAGTTAGCTCACTCATTAGGCACCCCAG
GCTTTACACTTTATGCTTCCGGCTCGTATGTTGTGTGGAATTGTGAGCGGATAACAATTTCACACAGGAA
ACAGCTATGACCATGATTACGCCAAGCGCGCAATTAACCCTCACTAAAGGGAACAAAAGCTGGAGCTGCA
AGCTTAATGTAGTCTTATGCAATACTCTTGTAGTCTTGCAACATGGTAACGATGAGTTAGCAACATGCCT
TACAAGGAGAGAAAAAGCACCGTGCATGCCGATTGGTGGAAGTAAGGTGGTACGATCGTGCCTTATTAGG
AAGGCAACAGACGGGTCTGACATGGATTGGACGAACCACTGAATTGCCGCATTGCAGAGATATTGTATTT
AAGTGCCTAGCTCGATACATAAACGGGTCTCTCTGGTTAGACCAGATCTGAGCCTGGGAGCTCTCTGGCT
AACTAGGGAACCCACTGCTTAAGCCTCAATAAAGCTTGCCTTGAGTGCTTCAAGTAGTGTGTGCCCGTCT
GTTGTGTGACTCTGGTAACTAGAGATCCCTCAGACCCTTTTAGTCAGTGTGGAAAATCTCTAGCAGTGGC
GCCCGAACAGGGACTTGAAAGCGAAAGGGAAACCAGAGGAGCTCTCTCGACGCAGGACTCGGCTTGCTGA
AGCGCGCACGGCAAGAGGCGAGGGGCGGCGACTGGTGAGTACGCCAAAAATTTTGACTAGCGGAGGCTAG
AAGGAGAGAGATGGGTGCGAGAGCGTCAGTATTAAGCGGGGGAGAATTAGATCGCGATGGGAAAAAATTC
GGTTAAGGCCAGGGGGAAAGAAAAAATATAAATTAAAACATATAGTATGGGCAAGCAGGGAGCTAGAACG
ATTCGCAGTTAATCCTGGCCTGTTAGAAACATCAGAAGGCTGTAGACAAATACTGGGACAGCTACAACCA
TCCCTTCAGACAGGATCAGAAGAACTTAGATCATTATATAATACAGTAGCAACCCTCTATTGTGTGCATC
AAAGGATAGAGATAAAAGACACCAAGGAAGCTTTAGACAAGATAGAGGAAGAGCAAAACAAAAGTAAGAC
CACCGCACAGCAAGCGGCCGCTGATCTTCAGACCTGGAGGAGGAGATATGAGGGACAATTGGAGAAGTGA
ATTATATAAATATAAAGTAGTAAAAATTGAACCATTAGGAGTAGCACCCACCAAGGCAAAGAGAAGAGTG
GTGCAGAGAGAAAAAAGAGCAGTGGGAATAGGAGCTTTGTTCCTTGGGTTCTTGGGAGCAGCAGGAAGCA
CTATGGGCGCAGCGTCAATGACGCTGACGGTACAGGCCAGACAATTATTGTCTGGTATAGTGCAGCAGCA
GAACAATTTGCTGAGGGCTATTGAGGCGCAACAGCATCTGTTGCAACTCACAGTCTGGGGCATCAAGCAG
CTCCAGGCAAGAATCCTGGCTGTGGAAAGATACCTAAAGGATCAACAGCTCCTGGGGATTTGGGGTTGCT
CTGGAAAACTCATTTGCACCACTGCTGTGCCTTGGAATGCTAGTTGGAGTAATAAATCTCTGGAACAGAT
TTGGAATCACACGACCTGGATGGAGTGGGACAGAGAAATTAACAATTACACAAGCTTAATACACTCCTTA
ATTGAAGAATCGCAAAACCAGCAAGAAAAGAATGAACAAGAATTATTGGAATTAGATAAATGGGCAAGTT
TGTGGAATTGGTTTAACATAACAAATTGGCTGTGGTATATAAAATTATTCATAATGATAGTAGGAGGCTT
GGTAGGTTTAAGAATAGTTTTTGCTGTACTTTCTATAGTGAATAGAGTTAGGCAGGGATATTCACCATTA
TCGTTTCAGACCCACCTCCCAACCCCGAGGGGACCCGACAGGCCCGAAGGAATAGAAGAAGAAGGTGGAG
AGAGAGACAGAGACAGATCCATTCGATTAGTGAACGGATCTCGACGGTATCGGTTAACTTTTAAAAGAAA
AGGGGGGATTGGGGGGTACAGTGCAGGGGAAAGAATAGTAGACATAATAGCAACAGACATACAAACTAAA
GAATTACAAAAACAAATTACAAAATTCAAAATTTTATCGTCCAGTGTGGTGGAATTCTGCAGATATCAAC
AAGTTTGTACAAAAAAGCAGGCTCCACCATGGGAACCGACATTGATTATTGACTAGGCTTTTGCAAAAAG
CTTTGCAAAGATGGATAAAGTTTTAAACAGAGAGGAATCTTTGCAGCTAATGGACCTTCTAGGTCTTGAA
AGGAGTGGGAATTGGCTCCGGTGCCCGTCAGTGGGCAGAGCGCACATCGCCCACAGTCCCCGAGAAGTTG
GGGGGAGGGGTCGGCAATTGAACCGGTGCCTAGAGAAGGTGGCGCGGGGTAAACTGGGAAAGTGATGTCG
TGTACTGGCTCCGCCTTTTTCCCGAGGGTGGGGGAGAACCGTATATAAGTGCAGTAGTCGCCGTGAACGT
TCTTTTTCGCAACGGGTTTGCCGCCAGAACACAGGTAAGTGCCGTGTGTGGTTCCCGCGGGCCTGGCCTC
TTTACGGGTTATGGCCCTTGCGTGCCTTGAATTACTTCCACCTGGCTGCAGTACGTGATTCTTGATCCCG
AGCTTCGGGTTGGAAGTGGGTGGGAGAGTTCGAGGCCTTGCGCTTAAGGAGCCCCTTCGCCTCGTGCTTG
AGTTGAGGCCTGGCCTGGGCGCTGGGGCCGCCGCGTGCGAATCTGGTGGCACCTTCGCGCCTGTCTCGCT
GCTTTCGATAAGTCTCTAGCCATTTAAAATTTTTGATGACCTGCTGCGACGCTTTTTTTCTGGCAAGATA
GTCTTGTAAATGCGGGCCAAGATCTGCACACTGGTATTTCGGTTTTTGGGGCCGCGGGCGGCGACGGGGC
CCGTGCGTCCCAGCGCACATGTTCGGCGAGGCGGGGCCTGCGAGCGCGGCCACCGAGAATCGGACGGGGG
TAGTCTCAAGCTGGCCGGCCTGCTCTGGTGCCTGGCCTCGCGCCGCCGTGTATCGCCCCGCCCTGGGCGG
CAAGGCTGGCCCGGTCGGCACCAGTTGCGTGAGCGGAAAGATGGCCGCTTCCCGGCCCTGCTGCAGGGAG
CTCAAAATGGAGGACGCGGCGCTCGGGAGAGCGGGCGGGTGAGTCACCCACACAAAGGAAAAGGGCCTTT
CCGTCCTCAGCCGTCGCTTCATGTGACTCCACGGAGTACCGGGCGCCGTCCAGGCACCTCGATTAGTTCT
CGAGCTTTTGGAGTACGTCGTCTTTAGGTTGGGGGGAGGGGTTTTATGCGATGGAGTTTCCCCACACTGA
GTGGGTGGAGACTGAAGTTAGGCCAGCTTGGCACTTGATGTAATTCTCCTTGGAATTTGCCCTTTTTGAG
TTTGGATCTTGGTTCATTCTCAAGCCTCAGACAGTGGTTCAAAGTTTTTTTCTTCCATTTCAGGTGTCGT
GAGGAATTAGCTTGGTACTAATACGACTCACTATAGGGAGACCCAAGCTGGCTAGGTAAGCTTGGTACCG
AGCTCGGATCCGCCACCATGGGAGTGCAGGTGGAAACCATCTCCCCAGGAGACGGGCGCACCTTCCCCAA
GCGCGGCCAGACCTGTGTGGTGCACTACACCGGGATGCTTGAAGATGGAAAGAAAGTCGATTCCTCCCGG
GACAGAAACAAGCCCTTTAAGTTTATGCTAGGCAAGCAGGAGGTGATCCGAGGCTGGGAAGAAGGGGTTG
CCCAGATGAGTGTGGGTCAGAGAGCCAAACTGACTATATCTCCAGATTATGCCTATGGTGCCACTGGGCA
CCCAGGCATCATCCCACCACATGCCACTCTCGTCTTCGATGTGGAGCTTCTAAAACCGGAAGCTAGCGCT
ACCGGAATGGACTACAAAGACCATGACGGTGATTATAAAGATCATGACATCGATTACAAGGATGACGATG
ACAAGGGAGGTTCTGGTGGATCTGGTGGAAGCGCTATGGCGGTGTGTGCTCGCCTTTGCGGCGTGGGCCC
GTCGCGCGGATGTCGGCGCCGCCAGCAGCGCCGGGGCCCGGCCGAGACGGCGGCGGCCGACAGCGAGCCG
GACACAGACCCCGAGGAGGAGCGCATCGAGGCTAGCGCCGGGGTCGGGGGCGGCTTGTGCGCGGGCCCCT
CGCCGCCGCCCCCGCGCTGCTCGCTGCTGGAGCTGCCGCCCGAGCTGCTGGTGGAGATCTTCGCGTCGCT
GCCGGGCACGGACCTACCCAGCTTGGCCCAGGTCTGCACGAAGTTCCGGCGCATCCTCCACACCGACACC
ATCTGGAGGAGGCGTTGCCGTGAGGAGTATGGTGTTTGCGAAAACTTGCGGAAGCTGGAGATCACAGGCG
TGTCTTGTCGGGACGTCTATGCGAAGCTGCTTCACCGATATAGACACATTTTGGGATTGTGGCAGCCAGA
TATCGGGCCATACGGAGGACTGCTGAACGTGGTGGTGGACGGCCTGTTCATCATCGGGTGGATGTACCTG
CCTCCCCATGACCCCCACGTCGATGACCCTATGAGATTCAAGCCTCTGTTCAGGATCCACCTGATGGAGA
GGAAGGCTGCCACAGTGGAGTGCATGTACGGCCACAAAGGGCCCCACCACGGCCACATCCAGATTGTGAA
GAAGGATGAGTTCTCCACCAAGTGCAACCAGACGGACCACCACAGGATGTCCGGCGGGAGGCAGGAGGAG
TTTCGGACGTGGCTGAGGGAGGAATGGGGGCGCACGCTGGAGGACATCTTCCACGAGCACATGCAGGAGC
TCATCCTGATGAAGTTCATCTACACCAGTCAGTACGACAACTGCCTGACCTACCGCCGCATCTACCTGCC
GCCCAGCCGCCCCGACGACCTCATCAAGCCTGGCCTCTTCAAAGGTACCTATGGCAGCCACGGCCTGGAG
ATTGTGATGCTCAGCTTCCACGGCCGGCGTGCCAGGGGCACCAAGATCACGGGCAACCCCAACATCCCCG
CTGGGCAGCAGACAGTGGAGATCGACCTGAGGCATCGGATCCAGCTGCCCGACCTCGAGAACCAGCGCAA
CTTCAATGAGCTCTCCCGCATCGTCCTGGAGGTGCGCGAGAGGGTGCGCCAGGAGCAGCAGGAAGGCGGG
CACGAGGCGGGCGAGGGTCGTGGCCGGCAGGGCCCCCGGGAGTCCCAGCCAAGCCCTGCCCAGCCCAGGG
CAGAGGCGCCCAGCAAGGGCCCAGATGGGACACCTGGTGAGGATGGTGGCGAGCCTGGGGATGCCGTAGC
TGCGGCCGAGCAGCCTGCCCAGTGTGGGCAGGGGCAGCCGTTCGTGCTGCCCGTGGGCGTGAGCTCCAGG
AATGAGGACTACCCCCGAACCTGCAGGATGTGTTTTTATGGCACAGGCCTCATCGCGGGCCACGGCTTCA
CCAGCCCTGAACGCACCCCCGGGGTCTTCATCCTCTTCGATGAGGACCGCTTCGGGTTCGTCTGGCTGGA
GCTGAAATCCTTCAGCCTGTACAGCCGGGTCCAGGCCACCTTCCGGAACGCAGATGCGCCGTCCCCACAG
GCCTTCGATGAGATGCTCAAGAACATTCAGTCCCTCACCTCCTGATCTAGACCCAGCTTTCTTGTACAAA
GTGGTTGATATCCAGCACAGTGGCGGCCGCTCGACAATCAACCTCTGGATTACAAAATTTGTGAAAGATT
GACTGGTATTCTTAACTATGTTGCTCCTTTTACGCTATGTGGATACGCTGCTTTAATGCCTTTGTATCAT
GCTATTGCTTCCCGTATGGCTTTCATTTTCTCCTCCTTGTATAAATCCTGGTTGCTGTCTCTTTATGAGG
AGTTGTGGCCCGTTGTCAGGCAACGTGGCGTGGTGTGCACTGTGTTTGCTGACGCAACCCCCACTGGTTG
GGGCATTGCCACCACCTGTCAGCTCCTTTCCGGGACTTTCGCTTTCCCCCTCCCTATTGCCACGGCGGAA
CTCATCGCCGCCTGCCTTGCCCGCTGCTGGACAGGGGCTCGGCTGTTGGGCACTGACAATTCCGTGGTGT
TGTCGGGGAAGCTGACGTCCTTTCCATGGCTGCTCGCCTGTGTTGCCACCTGGATTCTGCGCGGGACGTC
CTTCTGCTACGTCCCTTCGGCCCTCAATCCAGCGGACCTTCCTTCCCGCGGCCTGCTGCCGGCTCTGCGG
CCTCTTCCGCGTCTTCGCCTTCGCCCTCAGACGAGTCGGATCTCCCTTTGGGCCGCCTCCCCGCCTGGAC
CTGCAGGATTCTGCAGATATCCGGACTAGTGATCTAATTCTACCGGGTAGGGGAGGCGCTTTTCCCAAGG
CAGTCTGGAGCATGCGCTTTAGCAGCCCCGCTGGGCACTTGGCGCTACACAAGTGGCCTCTGGCCTCGCA
CACATTCCACATCCACCGGTAGGCGCCAACCGGCTCCGTTCTTTGGTGGCCCCTTCGCGCCACCTTCTAC
TCCTCCCCTAGTCAGGAAGTTCCCCCCCGCCCCGCAGCTCGCGTCGTGCAGGACGTGACAAATGGAAGTA
GCACGTCTCACTAGTCTCGTGCAGATGGACAGCACCGCTGAGCAATGGAAGCGGGTAGGCCTTTGGGGCA
GCGGCCAATAGCAGCTTTGCTCCTTCGCTTTCTGGGCTCAGAGGCTGGGAAGGGGTGGGTCCGGGGGCGG
GCTCAGGGGCGGGCTCAGGGGCGGGGCGGGCGCCCGAAGGTCCTCCGGAGGCCCGGCATTCTGCACGCTT
CAAAAGCGCACGTCTGCCGCGCTGTTCTCCTCTTCCTCATCTCCGGGCCTTTCGACCTGCAGCCAATATG
GGATCGGCCATTGAACAAGATGGATTGCACGCAGGTTCTCCGGCCGCTTGGGTGGAGAGGCTATTCGGCT
ATGACTGGGCACAACAGACAATCGGCTGCTCTGATGCCGCCGTGTTCCGGCTGTCAGCGCAGGGGCGCCC
GGTTCTTTTTGTCAAGACCGACCTGTCCGGTGCCCTGAATGAACTGCAGGACGAGGCAGCGCGGCTATCG
TGGCTGGCCACGACGGGCGTTCCTTGCGCAGCTGTGCTCGACGTTGTCACTGAAGCGGGAAGGGACTGGC
TGCTATTGGGCGAAGTGCCGGGGCAGGATCTCCTGTCATCTCACCTTGCTCCTGCCGAGAAAGTATCCAT
CATGGCTGATGCAATGCGGCGGCTGCATACGCTTGATCCGGCTACCTGCCCATTCGACCACCAAGCGAAA
CATCGCATCGAGCGAGCACGTACTCGGATGGAAGCCGGTCTTGTCGATCAGGATGATCTGGACGAAGAGC
ATCAGGGGCTCGCGCCAGCCGAACTGTTCGCCAGGCTCAAGGCGCGCATGCCCGACGGCGAGGATCTCGT
CGTGACCCATGGCGATGCCTGCTTGCCGAATATCATGGTGGAAAATGGCCGCTTTTCTGGATTCATCGAC
TGTGGCCGGCTGGGTGTGGCGGACCGCTATCAGGACATAGCGTTGGCTACCCGTGATATTGCTGAAGAGC
TTGGCGGCGAATGGGCTGACCGCTTCCTCGTGCTTTACGGTATCGCCGCTCCCGATTCGCAGCGCATCGC
CTTCTATCGCCTTCTTGACGAGTTCTTCTGAACGCGTCGCCCGCCCCACGACCCGCAGCGCCCGACCGAA
AGGAGCGCACGACCCCATGCATCTCGAGGGCCCGGTACCTTTAAGACCAATGACTTACAAGGCAGCTGTA
GATCTTAGCCACTTTTTAAAAGAAAAGGGGGGACTGGAAGGGCTAGCTCACTCCCAACGAAGACAAGATC
TGCTTTTTGCTTGTACTGGGTCTCTCTGGTTAGACCAGATCTGAGCCTGGGAGCTCTCTGGCTAACTAGG
GAACCCACTGCTTAAGCCTCAATAAAGCTTGCCTTGAGTGCTTCAAGTAGTGTGTGCCCGTCTGTTGTGT
GACTCTGGTAACTAGAGATCCCTCAGACCCTTTTAGTCAGTGTGGAAAATCTCTAGCAGTAGTAGTTCAT
GTCATCTTATTATTCAGTATTTATAACTTGCAAAGAAATGAATATCAGAGAGTGAGAGGAACTTGTTTAT
TGCAGCTTATAATGGTTACAAATAAAGCAATAGCATCACAAATTTCACAAATAAAGCATTTTTTTCACTG
CATTCTAGTTGTGGTTTGTCCAAACTCATCAATGTATCTTATCATGTCTGGCTCTAGCTATCCCGCCCCT
AACTCCGCCCATCCCGCCCCTAACTCCGCCCAGTTCCGCCCATTCTCCGCCCCATGGCTGACTAATTTTT
TTTATTTATGCAGAGGCCGAGGCCGCCTCGGCCTCTGAGCTATTCCAGAAGTAGTGAGGAGGCTTTTTTG
GAGGCCTAGGGACGTACCCAATTCGCCCTATAGTGAGTCGTATTACGCGCGCTCACTGGCCGTCGTTTTA
CAACGTCGTGACTGGGAAAACCCTGGCGTTACCCAACTTAATCGCCTTGCAGCACATCCCCCTTTCGCCA
GCTGGCGTAATAGCGAAGAGGCCCGCACCGATCGCCCTTCCCAACAGTTGCGCAGCCTGAATGGCGAATG
GG
[124 nt withheld, positions 9453-9576]
C
[91 nt withheld, positions 9578-9668]
A
[49 nt withheld, positions 9670-9718]
CCTTTGACGTTGGAGTCCACGTTCTTT
[37 nt withheld, positions 9746-9782]
ACCCTATCTCGGTCTATTCTTTTGATTTATAAGGGATTTTGCCGATTTCGGCCTATTGGTTAAAAAATGA
GCTGATTTAACAAAAATTTAACGCGAATTTTAACAAAATATTAACGCTTACAATTTAGGTGGCACTTTTC
GGGGAAATGTGCGCGGAACCCCTATTTGTTTATTTTTCTAAATACATTCAAATATGTATCCGCTCATGAG
ACAATAACCCTGATAAATGCTTCAATAATATTGAAAAAGGAAGAGTATGAGTATTCAACATTTCCGTGTC
GCCCTTATTCCCTTTTTTGCGGCATTTTGCCTTCCTGTTTTTGCTCACCCAGAAACGCTGGTGAAAGTAA
AAGATGCTGAAGATCAGTTGGGTGCACGAGTGGGTTACATCGAACTGGATCTCAACAGCGGTAAGATCCT
TGAGAGTTTTCGCCCCGAAGAACGTTTTCCAATGATGAGCACTTTTAAAGTTCTGCTATGTGGCGCGGTA
TTATCCCGTATTGACGCCGGGCAAGAGCAACTCGGTCGCCGCATACACTATTCTCAGAATGACTTGGTTG
AGTACTCACCAGTCACAGAAAAGCATCTTACGGATGGCATGACAGTAAGAGAATTATGCAGTGCTGCCAT
AACCATGAGTGATAACACTGCGGCCAACTTACTTCTGACAACGATCGGAGGACCGAAGGAGCTAACCGCT
TTTTTGCACAACATGGGGGATCATGTAACTCGCCTTGATCGTTGGGAACCGGAGCTGAATGAAGCCATAC
CAAACGACGAGCGTGACACCACGATGCCTGTAGCAATGGCAACAACGTTGCGCAAACTATTAACTGGCGA
ACTACTTACTCTAGCTTCCCGGCAACAATTAATAGACTGGATGGAGGCGGATAAAGTTGCAGGACCACTT
CTGCGCTCGGCCCTTCCGGCTGGCTGGTTTATTGCTGATAAATCTGGAGCCGGTGAGCGTGGGTCTCGCG
GTATCATTGCAGCACTGGGGCCAGATGGTAAGCCCTCCCGTATCGTAGTTATCTACACGACGGGGAGTCA
GGCAACTATGGATGAACGAAATAGACAGATCGCTGAGATAGGTGCCTCACTGATTAAGCATTGGTAACTG
TCAGACCAAGTTTACTCATATATACTTTAGATTGATTTAAAACTTCATTTTTAATTTAAAAGGATCTAGG
TGAAGATCCTTTTTGATAATCTCATGACCAAAATCCCTTAACGTGAGTTTTCGTTCCACTGAGCGTCAGA
CCCCGTAGAAAAGATCAAAGGATCTTC
